Addgene plasmid #170486: SPELL-GDI Component 1
Purpose: SPELL GDI1 N-lobe fused to iFKBP. Split site is 66.
Depositing lab: Klaus Hahn. Depositing organization: University of North Carolina at Chapel Hill. Publication: Computational design of chemogenetic and optogenetic split proteins. Dagliyan O, Krokhotin A, Ozkan-Dagliyan I, Deiters A, Der CJ, Hahn KM, Dokholyan NV. Nat Commun. 2018 Oct 2;9(1):4042. doi: 10.1038/s41467-018-06531-4. PubMed 30279442.
Backbone
  Vector backbone: pTriEx
  Backbone size w/o insert (bp): 5000
  Total vector size (bp): 5475
  Vector type: Mammalian Expression
Growth in bacteria
  Bacterial resistance: Ampicillin, 100 μg/mL
  Growth temperature: 37°C
  Growth strain: DH5alpha
  Copy number: High Copy
Gene/Insert
  Gene/Insert name: GDI1(N-lobe)-iFKBP
  Species: H. sapiens (human)
  Insert size (bp): 480
Terms and licenses: Academic/Nonprofit Terms; Industry Terms: Not Available to Industry
How to cite: SPELL-GDI Component 1 was a gift from Klaus Hahn (Addgene plasmid # 170486 ; http://n2t.net/addgene:170486 ; RRID:Addgene_170486)
