[The description below was written by a language model from this plasmid's Addgene catalogue record and pLannotate feature annotations shown in this document.]
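Description:
SPELL-GDI Component 1 is a mammalian expression plasmid built on the pTriEx backbone, about 5.5 kb in total, that encodes one half of a chemically inducible split Rho GDP-dissociation inhibitor. It is maintained in E. coli through a high-copy ColE1/pUC-type origin and selected with ampicillin via the β-lactamase gene.

The roughly 480 bp human insert consists of the N-terminal lobe of GDI1, split at position 66, fused at its C-terminus to iFKBP, an engineered form of the FK506-binding protein FKBP12. The feature table identifies the GDI portion as a fragment of ARHGDIA (RhoGDI), the protein that holds Rho-family GTPases such as RhoA, Rac1 and Cdc42 in an inactive cytosolic pool. A FLAG epitope (annotated as a fragment of 3xFLAG) lies upstream of the coding region and a 6xHis tag follows the FKBP segment, which would allow detection or purification.

As is typical of pTriEx, several promoters sit in tandem ahead of the insert. These are a CMV enhancer/promoter with a chimeric intron for mammalian cells, a T7 promoter with lac operator for inducible bacterial expression, and a baculovirus p10 promoter for insect cells. Transcripts end at a rabbit β-globin polyadenylation signal or the T7 terminator. Flanking lef2/ORF603 and ORF1629 regions permit recombination into a baculovirus genome, and a single loxP site is also present.

The name and the associated publication on computationally designed chemogenetic and optogenetic split proteins indicate that this plasmid is meant to be co-expressed with a partner component. That partner presumably carries the remaining GDI fragment on a complementary dimerisation domain, so that a small-molecule dimeriser reassembles functional GDI, but the record does not describe the partner or name the inducer.
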