Features (pLannotate 1.2.2; 20 found; start..end, strand, type, name):
      4..39      +  CDS            lef2 (fragment): baculovirus late expression factor 2
    181..1008    +  misc_recomb    baculovirus recombination region (lef2/ORF603): contains ORF603 and part of lef2
   1020..1379    +  enhancer       CMV enhancer (fragment): human cytomegalovirus immediate early enhancer
   1381..1580    +  promoter       CMV promoter: human cytomegalovirus (CMV) immediate early promoter
   1732..1862    +  intron         chimeric intron (fragment): chimera between introns from chicken β-actin and rabbit β-globin
   1931..1949    +  promoter       T7 promoter: promoter for bacteriophage T7 RNA polymerase
   1950..1974    +  protein_bind   lac operator: The lac repressor binds to the lac operator to inhibit transcription in E. coli. This inhibition can be relieved by adding lactose or isopropyl-β-D-thiogalactopyranoside (IPTG). lac repressor encoded by lacI
   1990..2099    +  promoter       p10 promoter: baculovirus promoter for expression in insect cells
   2116..2139    +  CDS            3xFLAG (fragment): three tandem FLAG® epitope tags
   2168..2362    +  CDS            ARHGDIA (fragment): GDIR1_BOVIN - Experimental evidence at protein level: Swiss-Prot protein existence level 1. Controls Rho proteins homeostasis. Regulates the GDP/GTP exchange reaction of the Rho proteins by inhibiting the dissociation of GDP from them, and the subsequent binding of GTP to them. Retains Rho proteins such as CDC42, RAC1 and RHOA in an inactive cytosolic pool, regulating their stability and protecting them from degradation. Actively involved in the recycling and distribution of activated Rho GTPases in the cell, mediates extraction from membranes of both inactive and activated molecules due its e
   2386..2650    +  CDS            FKBP (fragment): human FK506-binding protein FKBP12
   2660..2677    +  CDS            6xHis: 6xHis affinity tag
   2692..2760    +  CDS            HBB (fragment): HBB_PONPY - Experimental evidence at transcript level: Swiss-Prot protein existence level 2. Involved in oxygen transport from the lung to the various peripheral tissues. From Pongo pygmaeus (Bornean orangutan).
   2835..2890    +  polyA_signal   β-globin poly(A) signal: rabbit β-globin polyadenylation signal (Gil and Proudfoot, 1987)
   2978..3025    +  terminator     T7 terminator: transcription terminator for bacteriophage T7 RNA polymerase
   3038..3743    +  misc_recomb    baculovirus recombination region (ORF1629): contains part of ORF1629
   3752..3785    +  protein_bind   loxP: Cre-mediated recombination occurs in the 8-bp core sequence (GCATACAT). Cre recombinase
   3953..4540    -  rep_origin     ori: high-copy-number ColE1/pMB1/pBR322/pUC origin of replication
   4553..5413    -  CDS            AmpR: β-lactamase; bla; confers resistance to ampicillin, carbenicillin, and related antibiotics
   5414..5465    -  promoter       AmpR promoter (fragment): bla
>Addgene plasmid #170486 | SPELL-GDI Component 1 | addgene full sequence | sequence record 338456 | Addgene NGS Result
TCCTGCATCTTTTAATCAAATCCCAAGATGTGTATAAACGCGCCGGTATGTACAGGAAGAGGTTTATACT
AAACTGTTACATTGCAAACGTGGTTTCGTGTGCCAAGTGTGAAAACCGATGTTTAATCAAGGCTCTGACG
CATTTCTACAACCACGACTCCAAGTGTGTGGGTGAAGTCATGCATCTTTTAATCAAATCCCAAGATGTGT
ATAAACCACCAAACTGCCAAAAAATGAAAACTGTCGACAAGCTCTGTCCGTTTGCTGGCAACTGCAAGGG
TCTCAATCCTATTTGTAATTATTGAATAATAAAACAATTATAAATGTCAAATTTGTTTTTTATTAACGAT
ACAAACCAAACGCAACAAGAACATTTGTAGTATTATCTATAATTGAAAACGCGTAGTTATAATCGCTGAG
GTAATATTTAAAATCATTTTCAAATGATTCACAGTTAATTTGCGACAATATAATTTTATTTTCACATAAA
CTAGACGCCTTGTCGTCTTCTTCTTCGTATTCCTTCTCTTTTTCATTTTTCTCTTCATAAAAATTAACAT
AGTTATTATCGTATCCATATATGTATCTATCGTATAGAGTAAATTTTTTGTTGTCATAAATATATATGTC
TTTTTTAATGGGGTGTATAGTACCGCTGCGCATAGTTTTTCTGTAATTTACAACAGTGCTATTTTCTGGT
AGTTCTTCGGAGTGTGTTGCTTTAATTATTAAATTTATATAATCAATGAATTTGGGATCGTCGGTTTTGT
ACAATATGTTGCCGGCATAGTACGCAGCTTCTTCTAGTTCAATTACACCATTTTTTAGCAGCACCGGATT
AACATAACTTTCCAAAATGTTGTACGAACCGTTAAACAAAAACAGTTCACCTCCCTTTTCTATACTATTG
TCTGCGAGCAGTTGTTTGTTGTTAAAAATAACAGCCATTGTAATGAGACGCACAAACTAATATCACAAAC
TGGAAATGTCTATCAATATATAGTTGCTGATGGCCGGCCTATTAATAGTAATCAATTACGGGGTCATTAG
TTCATAGCCCATATATGGAGTTCCGCGTTACATAACTTACGGTAAATGGCCCGCCTGGCTGACCGCCCAA
CGACCCCCGCCCATTGACGTCAATAATGACGTATGTTCCCATAGTAACGCCAATAGGGACTTTCCATTGA
CGTCAATGGGTGGAGTATTTACGGTAAACTGCCCACTTGGCAGTACATCAAGTGTATCATATGCCAAGTC
CGCCCCCTATTGACGTCAATGACGGTAAATGGCCCGCCTGGCATTATGCCCAGTACATGACCTTACGGGA
CTTTCCTACTTGGCAGTACATCTACGTATTAGTCATCGCTATTACCATGCTGATGCGGTTTTGGCAGTAC
ACCAATGGGCGTGGATAGCGGTTTGACTCACGGGGATTTCCAAGTCTCCACCCCATTGACGTCAATGGGA
GTTTGTTTTGGCACCAAAATCAACGGGACTTTCCAAAATGTCGTAATAACCCCGCCCCGTTGACGCAAAT
GGGCGGTAGGCGTGTACGGTGGGAGGTCTATATAAGCAGACGTCGTTTAGTGAACCGTCAGATCACTAGA
TGCTTTATTGCGGTAGTTTATCACAGTTAAATTGCTAACGCCAGTCTCGAACTTAACGTGCAGAAGTTGG
TCGTGAGGCACTGGGCAGGTAAGTATCGGGCCCTTTGTGCGGGGGGAGCGGCTCGGGGCTGTCCGCGGGG
GGACGGCTGCCTTCGGGGGGGACGGGGCAGGGCGGGGTTCGGCTTCTGGCGTGTGACCGGCGGCTCTAGA
GCCTCTGCTAACCATGTTCATGCCTTCTTCTTTTTCCTACAGCTCCTGGGCAACGTGCTGGTTATTGTGC
TGTCTCATCATTTTGGCAAAGAATTGGATCGGACCGAAATTAATACGACTCACTATAGGGGAATTGTGAG
CGGATAACAATTCCCCGGAGTTAATCCGGGACCTTTAATTCAACCCAACACAATATATTATAGTTAAATA
AGAATTATTATCAAATCATTTGTATATTAATTAAAATACTATACTGTAAATTACATTTTATTTACAATCA
AAGGAGATATACCATGGACTATAAGGACGATGATGACAAAGGATCTGGATCCGAATTCGCCGCCACCATG
GCTGAGCAGGAGCCCACAGCTGAGCAGTTGGCACAGATTGCGGCAGAGAACGAGGAGGACGAGCACTCAG
TCAACTATAAGCCCCCGGCCCAGAAGAGCATTCAGGAGATCCAGGAGCTGGACAAGGACGACGAGAGTCT
GCGCAAGTACAAGGAGGCCCTTCTGGGCCGTGTGGCTGTGTCTGCTGACCCCGGTGGATCAGGTGGCGCG
GCCGCGACCTGCGTGGTGCACTACACCGGGATGCTTGAAGATGGAAAGAAATTTGATTCCTCCCGGGACA
GAAACAAGCCCTTTAAGTTTATGCTAGGCAAGCAGGAGGTGATCCGAGGCTGGGAAGAAGGGGTTGCCCA
GATGAGTGTGGGTCAGAGAGCCAAACTGACTATATCTCCAGATTATGCCTATGGTGCCACTGGGCACCCA
GGCATCATCCCACCACATGCCACTCTCGTCTTCGATGTGGAGCTTCTAAAACTGGAATGACTCGAGCACC
ACCATCACCATCACCATCACTAAGTGATTAACCTCAGGTGCAGGCTGCCTATCAGAAGGTGGTGGCTGGT
GTGGCCAATGCCCTGGCTCACAAATACCACTGAGATCGATCTTTTTCCCTCTGCCAAAAATTATGGGGAC
ATCATGAAGCCCCTTGAGCATCTGACTTCTGGCTAATAAAGGAAATTTATTTTCATTGCAATAGTGTGTT
GGAATTTTTTGTGTCTCTCACTCGGAAGGACATATGGGAGGGCAAATCATTTAAAACATCAGAATGAGTA
TTTGGTTTAGAGTTTGGCAACATATGCCCATATGTAACTAGCATAACCCCTTGGGGCCTCTAAACGGGTC
TTGAGGGGTTTTTTGCTGAAAGCATGCGGAGGAAATTCTCCTTGAAGTTTCCCTGGTGTTCAAAGTAAAG
GAGTTTGCACCAGACGCACCTCTGTTCACTGGTCCGGCGTATTAAAACACGATACATTGTTATTAGTACA
TTTATTAAGCGCTAGATTCTGTGCGTTGTTGATTTACAGACAATTGTTGTACGTATTTTAATAATTCATT
AAATTTATAATCTTTAGGGTGGTATGTTAGAGCGAAAATCAAATGATTTTCAGCGTCTTTATATCTGAAT
TTAAATATTAAATCCTCAATAGATTTGTAAAATAGGTTTCGATTAGTTTCAAACAAGGGTTGTTTTTCCG
AACCGATGGCTGGACTATCTAATGGATTTTCGCTCAACGCCACAAAACTTGCCAAATCTTGTAGCAGCAA
TCTAGCTTTGTCGATATTCGTTTGTGTTTTGTTTTGTAATAAAGGTTCGACGTCGTTCAAAATATTATGC
GCTTTTGTATTTCTTTCATCACTGTCGTTAGTGTACAATTGACTCGACGTAAACACGTTAAATAGAGCTT
GGACATATTTAACATCGGGCGTGTTAGCTTTATTAGGCCGATTATCGTCGTCGTCCCAACCCTCGTCGTT
AGAAGTTGCTTCCGAAGACGATTTTGCCATAGCCACACGACGCCTATTAATTGTGTCGGCTAACACGTCC
GCGATCAAATTTGTAGTTGAGCTTTTTGGAATTGCGATCGCATAACTTCGTATAGCATACATTATACGAA
GTTATAAGCTCGGAACGCTGCGCTCGGTCGTTCGGCTGCGGCGAGCGGTATCAGCTCACTCAAAGGCGGT
AATACGGTTATCCACAGAATCAGGGGATAACGCAGGAAAGAACATGTGAGCAAAAGGCCAGCAAAAGGCC
AGGAACCGTAAAAAGGCCGCGTTGCTGGCGTTTTTCCATAGGCTCCGCCCCCTGACGAGCATCACAAAAA
TCGACGCTCAAGTCAGAGGTGGCGAAACCCGACAGGACTATAAAGATACCAGGCGTTTCCCCCTGGAAGC
TCCCTCGTGCGCTCTCCTGTTCCGACCCTGCCGCTTACCGGATACCTGTCCGCCTTTCTCCCTTCGGGAA
GCGTGGCGCTTTCTCATAGCTCACGCTGTAGGTATCTCAGTTCGGTGTAGGTCGTTCGCTCCAAGCTGGG
CTGTGTGCACGAACCCCCCGTTCAGCCCGACCGCTGCGCCTTATCCGGTAACTATCGTCTTGAGTCCAAC
CCGGTAAGACACGACTTATCGCCACTGGCAGCAGCCACTGGTAACAGGATTAGCAGAGCGAGGTATGTAG
GCGGTGCTACAGAGTTCTTGAAGTGGTGGCCTAACTACGGCTACACTAGAAGAACAGTATTTGGTATCTG
CGCTCTGCTGAAGCCAGTTACCTTCGGAAAAAGAGTTGGTAGCTCTTGATCCGGCAAACAAACCACCGCT
GGTAGCGGTGGTTTTTTTGTTTGCAAGCAGCAGATTACGCGCAGAAAAAAAGGATCTCAAGAAGATCCTT
TGTTACCAATGCTTAATCAGTGAGGCACCTATCTCAGCGATCTGTCTATTTCGTTCATCCATAGTTGCCT
GACTCCCCGTCGTGTAGATAACTACGATACGGGAGGGCTTACCATCTGGCCCCAGTGCTGCAATGATACC
GCGAGACCCACGCTCACCGGCTCCAGATTTATCAGCAATAAACCAGCCAGCCGGAAGGGCCGAGCGCAGA
AGTGGTCCTGCAACTTTATCCGCCTCCATCCAGTCTATTAATTGTTGCCGGGAAGCTAGAGTAAGTAGTT
CGCCAGTTAATAGTTTGCGCAACGTTGTTGCCATTGCTACAGGCATCGTGGTGTCACGCTCGTCGTTTGG
TATGGCTTCATTCAGCTCCGGTTCCCAACGATCAAGGCGAGTTACATGATCCCCCATGTTGTGCAAAAAA
GCGGTTAGCTCCTTCGGTCCTCCGATCGTTGTCAGAAGTAAGTTGGCCGCAGTGTTATCACTCATGGTTA
TGGCAGCACTGCATAATTCTCTTACTGTCATGCCATCCGTAAGATGCTTTTCTGTGACTGGTGAGTACTC
AACCAAGTCATTCTGAGAATAGTGTATGCGGCGACCGAGTTGCTCTTGCCCGGCGTCAATACGGGATAAT
ACCGCGCCACATAGCAGAACTTTAAAAGTGCTCATCATTGGAAAACGTTCTTCGGGGCGAAAACTCTCAA
GGATCTTACCGCTGTTGAGATCCAGTTCGATGTAACCCACTCGTGCACCCAACTGATCTTCAGCATCTTT
TACTTTCACCAGCGTTTCTGGGTGAGCAAAAACAGGAAGGCAAAATGCCGCAAAAAAGGGAATAAGGGCG
ACACGGAAATGTTGAATACTCATACTCTTCCTTTTTCAATATTATTGAAGCATTTATCAGGGTTATTGTC
TCATGTCCGCGCGTT
